>Addgene plasmid #160622 | pDGB3 alpha2 P35S:MS2:EDLL:Tnos (GB1738) | addgene full sequence | sequence record 321999 | Addgene NGS Result
GGAGACTAGAGCCAAGCTGATCTCCTTTGCCCCGGAGATCACCATGGACGACTTTCTCTATCTCTACGAT
CTAGGAAGAAAGTTCGACGGAGAAGGTGACGATACCATGTTCACCACCGATAATGAGAAGATTAGCCTCT
TCAATTTCAGAAAGAATGCTGACCCACAGATGGTTAGAGAGGCCTACGCGGCAGGTCTGATCAAGACGAT
CTACCCGAGTAATAATCTCCAGGAGATCAAATACCTTCCCAAGAAGGTTAAAGATGCAGTCAAAAGATTC
AGGACTAACTGCATCAAGAACACAGAGAAAGATATATTTCTCAAGATCAGAAGTACTATTCCAGTATGGA
CGATTCAAGGCTTGCTTCATAAACCAAGGCAAGTAATAGAGATTGGAGTCTCTAAGAAAGTAGTTCCTAC
TGAATCAAAGGCCATGGAGTCAAAAATTCAGATCGAGGATCTAACAGAACTCGCCGTGAAGACTGGCGAA
CAGTTCATACAGAGTCTTTTACGACTCAATGACAAGAAGAAAATCTTCGTCAACATGGTGGAGCACGACA
CTCTCGTCTACTCCAAGAATATCAAAGATACAGTCTCAGAAGACCAAAGGGCTATTGAGACTTTTCAACA
AAGGGTAATATCGGGAAACCTCCTCGGATTCCATTGCCCAGCTATCTGTCACTTCATCAAAAGGACAGTA
GAAAAGGAAGGTGGCACCTACAAATGCCATCATTGCGATAAAGGAAAGGCTATCGTTCAAGATGCCCCTG
CCGACAGTGGTCCCAAAGATGGACCCCCACCCACGAGGAGCATCGTGGAAAAAGAAGACGTTCCAACCAC
GTCTTCAAAGCAAGTGGATTGATGTGATATCTCCACTGACGTAAGGGATGACGCACAATCCCACTATCCT
TCGCAAGACCCTTCCTCTATATAAGGAAGTTCATTTCATTTGGAGAGGACTCCGGTATTTTTACAACAAT
TACCACAACAAAACAAACAACAAACAACATTACAATTTACTATTCTAGTCGAAATGATGGCTTCTAATTT
TACTCAATTTGTTCTTGTTGATAATGGTGGTACTGGTGATGTTACTGTTGCTCCTTCTAATTTTGCTAAT
GGTGTTGCTGAATGGATTTCTTCTAATTCTAGATCTCAAGCTTATAAGGTTACTTGTTCTGTTAGACAAT
CTTCTGCTCAAAATAGAAAGTATACTATTAAGGTTGAAGTTCCTAAGGTTGCTACTCAAACTGTTGGTGG
TGTTGAACTTCCTGTTGCTGCTTGGAGATCTTATCTTAATATGGAACTTACTATTCCTATTTTTGCTACT
AATTCTGATTGTGAACTTATTGTTAAGGCTATGCAAGGTCTTCTTAAGGATGGTAATCCTATTCCTTCTG
CTATTGCTGCTAATTCTGGTATTTATTCGGATCCTAAAAAGAAGCGAAAGGTAGACCCGAAGAAAAAGAG
GAAGGTAGATCCAAAGAAGAAGCGCAAGGTAGAAGTGTTTGAATTTGAATATCTGGATGATAAAGTGCTG
GAAGAACTGCTGGATAGCGAAGAACGCAAACGCTGAGCTTGGAATGGATCTTCGATCCCGATCGTTCAAA
CATTTGGCAATAAAGTTTCTTAAGATTGAATCCTGTTGCCGGTCTTGCGACGATTATCATATAATTTCTG
TTGAATTACGTTAAGCATGTAATAATTAACATGTAATGCATGACGTTATTTATGAGATGGGTTTTTATGA
TTAGAGTCCCGCAATTATACATTTAATACGCGATAGAAAACAAAATATAGCGCGCAAACTAGGATAAATT
ATCGCGCGCGGTGTCATCTATGTTACTAGATCGGGAATTGCCAAGCTAATTCTTGAAGACGAAAGGGCCT
CGTGATACGCCTATTTTTATAGGTTAATGTCATGATAATAATGGTTTCTTAGACGTCAGGTGGCACTTTT
CGGGGAAATGTGCGCGGAACCCCTATTTGTTTATTTTTCTAAATACATTCAAATATGTATCCGCTCATGA
GACAATAACCCTGATAAATGCTTCAATAATGGGACCGACTCGCGCTTGAGACGAAGCTTGACAGGATATA
TTGGCGGGTAAACCTAAGAGAAAAGAGCGTTTATTAGAATAATCGGATATTTAAAAGGGCGTGAAAAGGT
TTATCCGTTCGTCCATTTGTATGTGCATGCCAACCACAGGGTTCCCCTCGGGATCAAAGTACTTTGATCC
AACCCCTCCGCTGCTATAGTGCAGTCGGCTTCTGACGTTCAGTGCAGCCGTCATCTGAAAACGACATGTC
GCACAAGTCCTAAGTTACGCGACAGGCTGCCGCCCTGCCCTTTTCCTGGCGTTTTCTTGTCGCGTGTTTT
AGTCGCATAAAGTAGAATACTTGCGACTAGAACCGGAGACATTACGCCATGAACAAGAGCGCCGCCGCTG
GCCTGCTGGGCTATGCCCGCGTCAGCACCGACGACCAGGACTTGACCAACCAACGGGCCGAACTGCACGC
GGCCGGCTGCACCAAGCTGTTTTCCGAGAAGATCACCGGCACCAGGCGCGACCGCCCGGAGCTGGCCAGG
ATGCTTGACCACCTACGCCCTGGCGACGTTGTGACAGTGACCAGGCTAGACCGCCTGGCCCGCAGCACCC
GCGACCTACTGGACATTGCCGAGCGCATCCAGGAGGCCGGCGCGGGCCTGCGTAGCCTGGCAGAGCCGTG
GGCCGACACCACCACGCCGGCCGGCCGCATGGTGTTGACCGTGTTCGCCGGCATTGCCGAGTTCGAGCGT
TCCCTAATCATCGACCGCACCCGGAGCGGGCGCGAGGCCGCCAAGGCCCGAGGCGTGAAGTTTGGCCCCC
GCCCTACCCTCACCCCGGCACAGATCGCGCACGCCCGCGAGCTGATCGACCAGGAAGGCCGCACCGTGAA
AGAGGCGGCTGCACTGCTTGGCGTGCATCGCTCGACCCTGTACCGCGCACTTGAGCGCAGCGAGGAAGTG
ACGCCCACCGAGGCCAGGCGGCGCGGTGCCTTCCGTGAGGACGCATTGACCGAGGCCGACGCCCTGGCGG
CCGCCGAGAATGAACGCCAAGAGGAACAAGCATGAAACCGCACCAGGACGGCCAGGACGAACCGTTTTTC
ATTACCGAAGAGATCGAGGCGGAGATGATCGCGGCCGGGTACGTGTTCGAGCCGCCCGCGCACCTCTCAA
CCGTGCGGCTGCATGAAATCCTGGCCGGTTTGTCTGATGCCAAGCTGGCGGCCTGGCCGGCCAGCTTGGC
CGCTGAAGAAACCGAGCGCCGCCGTCTAAAAAGGTGATGTGTATTTGAGTAAAACAGCTTGCGTCATGCG
GTCGCTGCGTATATGATGCGATGAGTAAATAAACAAATACGCAAGGGGAACGCATGAAGGTTATCGCTGT
ACTTAACCAGAAAGGCGGGTCAGGCAAGACGACCATCGCAACCCATCTAGCCCGCGCCCTGCAACTCGCC
GGGGCCGATGTTCTGTTAGTCGATTCCGATCCCCAGGGCAGTGCCCGCGATTGGGCGGCCGTGCGGGAAG
ATCAACCGCTAACCGTTGTCGGCATCGACCGCCCGACGATTGACCGCGACGTGAAGGCCATCGGCCGGCG
CGACTTCGTAGTGATCGACGGAGCGCCCCAGGCGGCGGACTTGGCTGTGTCCGCGATCAAGGCAGCCGAC
TTCGTGCTGATTCCGGTGCAGCCAAGCCCTTACGACATATGGGCCACCGCCGACCTGGTGGAGCTGGTTA
AGCAGCGCATTGAGGTCACGGATGGAAGGCTACAAGCGGCCTTTGTCGTGTCGCGGGCGATCAAAGGCAC
GCGCATCGGCGGTGAGGTTGCCGAGGCGCTGGCCGGGTACGAGCTGCCCATTCTTGAGTCCCGTATCACG
CAGCGCGTGAGCTACCCAGGCACTGCCGCCGCCGGCACAACCGTTCTTGAATCAGAACCCGAGGGCGACG
CTGCCCGCGAGGTCCAGGCGCTGGCCGCTGAAATTAAATCAAAACTCATTTGAGTTAATGAGGTAAAGAG
AAAATGAGCAAAAGCACAAACACGCTAAGTGCCGGCCGTCCGAGCGCACGCAGCAGCAAGGCTGCAACGT
TGGCCAGCCTGGCAGACACGCCAGCCATGAAGCGGGTCAACTTTCAGTTGCCGGCGGAGGATCACACCAA
GCTGAAGATGTACGCGGTACGCCAAGGCAAGACCATTACCGAGCTGCTATCTGAATACATCGCGCAGCTA
CCAGAGTAAATGAGCAAATGAATAAATGAGTAGATGAATTTTAGCGGCTAAAGGAGGCGGCATGGAAAAT
CAAGAACAACCAGGCACCGACGCCGTGGAATGCCCCATGTGTGGAGGAACGGGCGGTTGGCCAGGCGTAA
GCGGCTGGGTTGCCTGCCGGCCCTGCAATGGCACTGGAACCCCCAAGCCCGAGGAATCGGCGTGAGCGGT
CGCAAACCATCCGGCCCGGTACAAATCGGCGCGGCGCTGGGTGATGACCTGGTGGAGAAGTTGAAGGCCG
CGCAGGCCGCCCAGCGGCAACGCATCGAGGCAGAAGCACGCCCCGGTGAATCGTGGCAAGCGGCCGCTGA
TCGAATCCGCAAAGAATCCCGGCAACCGCCGGCAGCCGGTGCGCCGTCGATTAGGAAGCCGCCCAAGGGC
GACGAGCAACCAGATTTTTTCGTTCCGATGCTCTATGACGTGGGCACCCGCGATAGTCGCAGCATCATGG
ACGTGGCCGTTTTCCGTCTGTCGAAGCGTGACCGACGAGCTGGCGAGGTGATCCGCTACGAGCTTCCAGA
CGGGCACGTAGAGGTTTCCGCAGGGCCGGCCGGCATGGCCAGTGTGTGGGATTACGACCTGGTACTGATG
GCGGTTTCCCATCTAACCGAATCCATGAACCGATACCGGGAAGGGAAGGGAGACAAGCCCGGCCGCGTGT
TCCGTCCACACGTTGCGGACGTACTCAAGTTCTGCCGGCGAGCCGATGGCGGAAAGCAGAAAGACGACCT
GGTAGAAACCTGCATTCGGTTAAACACCACGCACGTTGCCATGCAGCGTACGAAGAAGGCCAAGAACGGC
CGCCTGGTGACGGTATCCGAGGGTGAAGCCTTGATTAGCCGCTACAAGATCGTAAAGAGCGAAACCGGGC
GGCCGGAGTACATCGAGATCGAGCTAGCTGATTGGATGTACCGCGAGATCACAGAAGGCAAGAACCCGGA
CGTGCTGACGGTTCACCCCGATTACTTTTTGATCGATCCCGGCATCGGCCGTTTTCTCTACCGCCTGGCA
CGCCGCGCCGCAGGCAAGGCAGAAGCCAGATGGTTGTTCAAGACGATCTACGAACGCAGTGGCAGCGCCG
GAGAGTTCAAGAAGTTCTGTTTCACCGTGCGCAAGCTGATCGGGTCAAATGACCTGCCGGAGTACGATTT
GAAGGAGGAGGCGGGGCAGGCTGGCCCGATCCTAGTCATGCGCTACCGCAACCTGATCGAGGGCGAAGCA
TCCGCCGGTTCCTAATGTACGGAGCAGATGCTAGGGCAAATTGCCCTAGCAGGGGAAAAAGGTCGAAAAG
GACTCTTTCCTGTGGATAGCACGTACATTGGGAACCCAAAGCCGTACATTGGGAACCGGAACCCGTACAT
TGGGAACCCAAAGCCGTACATTGGGAACCGGTCACACATGTAAGTGACTGATATAAAAGAGAAAAAAGGC
GATTTTTCCGCCTAAAACTCTTTAAAACTTATTAAAACTCTTAAAACCCGCCTGGCCTGTGCATAACTGT
CTGGCCAGCGCACAGCCGAAGAGCTGCAAAAAGCGCCTACCCTTCGGTCGCTGCGCTCCCTACGCCCCGC
CGCTTCGCGTCGGCCTATCGCGGCCGCTGGCCGCTCAAAAATGGCTGGCCTACGGCCAGGCAATCTACCA
GGGCGCGGACAAGCCGCGCCGTCGCCACTCGACCGCCGGCGCCCACATCAAGGCACCCTGCCTCGCGCGT
TTCGGTGATGACGGTGAAAACCTCTGACACATGCAGCTCCCGGTGACGGTCACAGCTTGTCTGTAAGCGG
ATGCCGGGAGCAGACAAGCCCGTCAGGGCGCGTCAGCGGGTGTTGGCGGGTGTCGGGGCGCAGCCATGAC
CCAGTCACGTAGCGATAGCGGAGTGTATACTGGCTTAACTATGCGGCATCAGAGCAGATTGTACTGAGAG
TGCACCATATGCGGTGTGAAATACCGCACAGATGCGTAAGGAGAAAATACCGCATCAGGCGCTCTTCCGC
TTCCTCGCTCACTGACTCGCTGCGCTCGGTCGTTCGGCTGCGGCGAGCGGTATCAGCTCACTCAAAGGCG
GTAATACGGTTATCCACAGAATCAGGGGATAACGCAGGAAAGAACATGTGAGCAAAAGGCCAGCAAAAGG
CCAGGAACCGTAAAAAGGCCGCGTTGCTGGCGTTTTTCCATAGGCTCCGCCCCCCTGACGAGCATCACAA
AAATCGACGCTCAAGTCAGAGGTGGCGAAACCCGACAGGACTATAAAGATACCAGGCGTTTCCCCCTGGA
AGCTCCCTCGTGCGCTCTCCTGTTCCGACCCTGCCGCTTACCGGATACCTGTCCGCCTTTCTCCCTTCGG
GAAGCGTGGCGCTTTCTCATAGCTCACGCTGTAGGTATCTCAGTTCGGTGTAGGTCGTTCGCTCCAAGCT
GGGCTGTGTGCACGAACCCCCCGTTCAGCCCGACCGCTGCGCCTTATCCGGTAACTATCGTCTTGAGTCC
AACCCGGTAAGACACGACTTATCGCCACTGGCAGCAGCCACTGGTAACAGGATTAGCAGAGCGAGGTATG
TAGGCGGTGCTACAGAGTTCTTGAAGTGGTGGCCTAACTACGGCTACACTAGAAGGACAGTATTTGGTAT
CTGCGCTCTGCTGAAGCCAGTTACCTTCGGAAAAAGAGTTGGTAGCTCTTGATCCGGCAAACAAACCACC
GCTGGTAGCGGTGGTTTTTTTGTTTGCAAGCAGCAGATTACGCGCAGAAAAAAAGGATCTCAAGAAGATC
CTTTGATCTTTTCTACGGGGTCTGACGCTCAGTGGAACGAAAACTCACGTTAAGGGATTTTGGTCATGCA
TTCTAGGTGATTAGAAAAACTCATCGAGCATCAAATGAAACTGCAATTTATTCATATCAGGATTATCAAT
ACCATATTTTTGAAAAAGCCGTTTCTGTAATGAAGGAGAAAACTCACCGAGGCAGTTCCATAGGATGGCA
AGATCCTGGTATCGGTCTGCGATTCCGACTCGTCCAACATCAATACAACCTATTAATTTCCCCTCGTCAA
AAATAAGGTTATCAAGTGAGAAATCACCATGAGTGACGACTGAATCCGGTGAGAATGGCAAAAGTTTATG
CATTTCTTTCCAGACTTGTTCAACAGGCCAGCCATTACGCTCGTCATCAAAATCACTCGCATCAACCAAA
CCGTTATTCATTCGTGATTGCGCCTGAGCGAGTCGAAATACGCGATCGCTGTTAAAAGGACAATTACAAA
CAGGAATCGAATGCAACCGGCGCAGGAACACTGCCAGCGCATCAACAATATTTTCACCTGAATCAGGATA
TTCTTCTAATACCTGGAATGCTGTTTTCCCTGGGATCGCAGTGGTGAGTAACCATGCATCATCAGGAGTA
CGGATAAAATGCTTGATGGTCGGAAGAGGCATAAATTCCGTCAGCCAGTTTAGTCTGACCATCTCATCTG
TAACATCATTGGCAACGCTACCTTTGCCATGTTTCAGAAACAACTCTGGCGCATCGGGCTTCCCATACAA
TCGGTAGATTGTCGCACCTGATTGCCCGACATTATCGCGAGCCCATTTATACCCATATAAATCAGCATCC
ATGTTGGAATTTAATCGCGGCCTTGAGCAAGACGTTTCCCGTTGAATATGGCTCATAACAGAACTTATTA
TTTCCTTCCTCTTTTCTACAGTATTTAAAGATACCCCAAGAAGCTAATTATAACAAGACGAACTCCAATT
CACTGTTCCTTGCATTCTAAAACCTTAAATACCAGAAAACAGCTTTTTCAAAGTTGTTTTCAAAGTTGGC
GTATAACATAGTATCGACGGAGCCGATTTTGAAACCGCGGTGATCACAGGCAGCAACGCTCTGTCATCGT
TACAATCAACATGCTACCCTCCGCGAGATCATCCGTGTTTCAAACCCGGCAGCTTAGTTGCCGTTCTTCC
GAATAGCATCGGTAACATGAGCAAAGTCTGCCGCCTTACAACGGCTCTCCCGCTGACGCCGTCCCGGACT
GATGGGCTGCCTGTATCGAGTGGTGATTTTGTGCCGAGCTGCCGGTCGGGGAGCTGTTGGCTGGCTGGTG
GCAGGATATATTGTGGTGTAAACATAACAAGCTTCGTCTCAGTCA
Features (pLannotate 1.2.2; 17 found; start..end, strand, type, name):
    616..960     +  promoter       CaMV 35S promoter: strong constitutive promoter from cauliflower mosaic virus
    913..959     +  promoter       minimal CaMV 35S promoter: minimal 35S promoter from cauliflower mosaic virus
    992..1017    +  misc_feature   TMV Ω (fragment): translational enhancer from the tobacco mosaic virus 5'-leader sequence (Gallie et al., 1988)
   1037..1426    +  CDS            CAPSD_BPMS2: Experimental evidence at protein level: Swiss-Prot protein existence level 1. Acts as a translational repressor of viral replicase synthesis late in infection. This latter function is the result of capsid protein interaction with an RNA hairpin which contains the replicase ribosome-binding site. From Escherichia phage MS2 (Bacteriophage MS2).
   1502..1573    +  CDS            ERF098 (fragment): ERF98_ARATH - Experimental evidence at protein level: Swiss-Prot protein existence level 1. Probably acts as a transcriptional activator. Binds to the GCC-box pathogenesis-related promoter element. May be involved in the regulation of gene expression by stress factors and by components of stress signal transduction pathways (By similarity). From Arabidopsis thaliana (Mouse-ear cress).
   1600..1852    +  terminator     NOS terminator: nopaline synthase terminator and poly(A) signal
   1973..2060    +  promoter       AmpR promoter (fragment): bla
   2089..2113    +  misc_feature   RB T-DNA repeat: right border repeat from nopaline C58 T-DNA
   2453..2854    +  CDS            Y4CG_SINFN (fragment): Protein inferred from homology: Swiss-Prot protein existence level 3. From Sinorhizobium fredii (strain NBRC 101917 / NGR234).
   3414..4043    +  CDS            pVS1 StaA: stability protein from the Pseudomonas plasmid pVS1 (Heeb et al., 2000)
   4472..5545    +  CDS            pVS1 RepA: replication protein from the Pseudomonas plasmid pVS1 (Heeb et al., 2000)
   5611..5805    +  rep_origin     pVS1 oriV: origin of replication for the Pseudomonas plasmid pVS1 (Heeb et al., 2000)
   6008..6047    +  CDS            rop (fragment): Rop protein, which maintains plasmids at low copy number; rop
   6149..6289    +  misc_feature   bom: basis of mobility region from pBR322
   6475..7063    -  rep_origin     ori: high-copy-number ColE1/pMB1/pBR322/pUC origin of replication
   7151..7966    -  CDS            KanR: aminoglycoside phosphotransferase; aph(3')-Ia; confers resistance to kanamycin in bacteria or G418 (Geneticin®) in eukaryotes
   8399..8423    +  misc_feature   LB T-DNA repeat: left border repeat from nopaline C58 T-DNA
