[The description below was written by a language model from this plasmid's Addgene catalogue record and pLannotate feature annotations shown in this document.]
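Description:
pDGB3 alpha2 P35S:MS2:EDLL:Tnos (GB1738) is a GoldenBraid plant expression plasmid of about 8.4 kb, built on a pDGB3 alpha-level binary backbone derived from pCambia1302. The plasmid name says alpha2, whereas the backbone field lists pDGB3_alpha1, a discrepancy the record does not resolve. As a binary vector it carries left and right border T-DNA repeats from the nopaline C58 Ti plasmid, which define the segment that Agrobacterium transfers into plant cells. The backbone combines the pVS1 replication region (oriV, RepA and the StaA stability protein) for maintenance in Agrobacterium with a ColE1/pBR322-type origin and bom site for high-copy propagation in E. coli. Bacterial selection is by kanamycin through an aph(3')-Ia gene located outside the borders. No plant selectable marker is annotated within the T-DNA.

The payload is a single transcriptional unit of about 2.1 kb. The constitutive CaMV 35S promoter, followed by a fragment of the TMV Ω translational enhancer, drives a fusion of the bacteriophage MS2 coat protein to the EDLL activation domain at its C terminus. EDLL is annotated here as a short fragment of Arabidopsis ERF098. The nopaline synthase terminator ends the unit. MS2 coat protein binds a specific RNA hairpin, so the fusion can be recruited to guide RNAs engineered with MS2 aptamers, bringing the plant activation domain to a Cas9-targeted promoter. This fits the associated work on programmable CRISPR/Cas9-based transcriptional activators in plants. Internal BsaI and BsmBI sites were removed for GoldenBraid compatibility. The unit was assembled via BsaI sites that were destroyed in cloning and can be released with BsmBI for combination with other units in multigene constructs.
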