Addgene plasmid #160622: pDGB3 alpha2 P35S:MS2:EDLL:Tnos (GB1738)
Purpose: TU for the constitutive expression of the MS2 coat protein fused on Ct to the activation domain EDLL
Depositing lab: Diego Orzaez. Depositing organization: Agencia Estatal Consejo Superior de Investigaciones Científicas, M.P. Publication: Strong gene activation in plants with genome-wide specificity using a new orthogonal CRISPR/Cas9-based programmable transcriptional activator. Selma S, Bernabe-Orts JM, Vazquez-Vilar M, Diego-Martin B, Ajenjo M, Garcia-Carpintero V, Granell A, Orzaez D. Plant Biotechnol J. 2019 Sep;17(9):1703-1705. doi: 10.1111/pbi.13138. Epub 2019 May 23. PubMed 31034138.
Backbone
  Vector backbone: pDGB3_alpha1
  Backbone manufacturer: self-made; derived from pCambia1302 generated at the Cambia Institute
  Vector type: Plant Expression
Growth in bacteria
  Bacterial resistance: Kanamycin, 50 μg/mL
  Growth temperature: 37°C
  Growth strain: DH5alpha
  Copy number: High Copy
Gene/Insert
  Gene/Insert name: P35s_MS2:EDLL_Tnos
  Species: Unspecified
  Insert size (bp): 2075
  Mutation: BsaI and BsmBI sites removed
  Promoter: P35S
  Cloning method: Restriction Enzyme; 5′ cloning site BsaI (destroyed during cloning); 3′ cloning site BsaI (destroyed during cloning)
  Sequencing primers: 5′ GGTGGCAGGATATATTGTGG
Terms and licenses: Academic/Nonprofit Terms; Industry Terms: Not Available to Industry
Depositor comments: Compatible with GoldenBraid; insert can be released with BsmBI
How to cite: pDGB3 alpha2 P35S:MS2:EDLL:Tnos (GB1738) was a gift from Diego Orzaez (Addgene plasmid # 160622 ; http://n2t.net/addgene:160622 ; RRID:Addgene_160622)
